Addgene plasmid #208155: AiP12107 - pAAV-AiE0405m-minBglobin-SYFP2-WPRE3-BGHpA (Alias: CN2107)
Purpose: Direct-expressing SYFP2 in oligodendrocytes AAV Virus
Depositing lab: Allen Institute for Brain Science & Boaz Levi. Depositing organization: Allen Institute. Publication: A suite of enhancer AAVs and transgenic mouse lines for genetic access to cortical cell types. Ben-Simon Y, Hooper M, Narayan S, Daigle TL, Dwivedi D, Way SW, Oster A, Stafford DA, Mich JK, Taormina MJ, Martinez RA, Opitz-Araya X, Roth JR, Alexander JR, Allen S, Amster A, Arbuckle J, Ayala A, Baker PM, Bakken TE, Barcelli T, Barta S, Bendrick J, Bertagnolli D, Bielstein C, Bishwakarma P, Bowlus J, Boyer G, Brouner K, Casian B, Casper T, Chakka AB, Chakrabarty R, Chance RK, Chavan S, Clark M, Colbert K, Collman F, Daniel S, Departee M, DiValentin P, Donadio N, Dotson N, Egdorf T, Fliss T, Gabitto M, Garcia J, Gary A, Gasperini M, Gloe J, Goldy J, Gore BB, Graybuck L, Greisman N, Haeseleer F, Halterman C, Haradon Z, Hastings SD, Helback O, Ho W, Hockemeyer D, Huang C, Huff S, Hunker A, Johansen N, Jones D, Juneau Z, Kalmbach B, Kannan M, Khem S, Kussick E, Kutsal R, Larsen R, Lee C, Lee AY, Leibly M, Lenz GH, Li S, Liang E, Lusk N, Madigan Z, Malloy J, Malone J, McCue R, Melchor J, Mollenkopf T, Moosman S, Morin E, Newman D, Ng L, Ngo K, Omstead V, Otto S, Oyama A, Pena N, Pham T, Phillips E, Pom CA, Potekhina L, Ransford S, Ray PL, Rette D, Reynoldson C, Rimorin C, Rocha D, Ruiz A, Sanchez REA, Sawyer L, Sedeno-Cortes A, Sevigny JP, Shapovalova N, Shepard N, Shulga L, Sigler AR, Siverts L, Soliman S, Somasundaram S, Staats B, Stewart K, Szelenyi E, Tieu M, Trader C, Tran A, van Velthoven CTJ, Walker M, Wang Y, Weed N, Wirthlin M, Wood T, Wynalda B, Yao Z, Zhou T, Ariza J, Dee N, Reding M, Ronellenfitch K, Mufti S, Sunkin SM, Smith KA, Esposito L, Waters J, Thyagarajan B, Yao S, Lein ES, Zeng H, Levi BP, Ngai J, Ting JT, Tasic B. Cell. 2025 May 16:S0092-8674(25)00513-6. doi: 10.1016/j.cell.2025.05.002. PubMed 40403729.
Backbone
  Vector backbone: rAAV
  Backbone manufacturer: Allen Institute for Brain Science
  Vector type: AAV
Growth in bacteria
  Bacterial resistance: Ampicillin, 100 μg/mL
  Growth temperature: 37°C
  Growth strain: NEB Stable
  Copy number: High Copy
Gene/Insert
  Gene/Insert name: SYFP2
  Species: Synthetic
  Insert size (bp): 720
  Mutation: NA
  Promoter: Beta Globin minimal promoter
  Cloning method: Gibson Cloning
Terms and licenses: Academic/Nonprofit Terms; Industry Terms: Not Available to Industry
Depositor comments: Funded by the Brain Initiative. Please visit https://doi.org/10.1101/2023.09.20.558718 for bioRxiv preprint.
How to cite: AiP12107 - pAAV-AiE0405m-minBglobin-SYFP2-WPRE3-BGHpA (Alias: CN2107) was a gift from Allen Institute for Brain Science & Boaz Levi (Addgene plasmid # 208155 ; http://n2t.net/addgene:208155 ; RRID:Addgene_208155)
