[The description below was written by a language model from this plasmid's Addgene catalogue record and pLannotate feature annotations shown in this document.]
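Description:
AiP12107 - pAAV-AiE0405m-minBglobin-SYFP2-WPRE3-BGHpA (alias CN2107) is a recombinant AAV transfer plasmid of about 4.6 kb, built by Gibson cloning on an Allen Institute rAAV backbone. It is intended for producing virus that labels oligodendrocytes with a fluorescent reporter. In bacteria it replicates from a high-copy ColE1/pUC-type origin and is selected with ampicillin through the bla (AmpR) gene and its promoter. An f1 phage origin and small remnants of pBR322 bom and rop sequences are also annotated in the backbone. The recorded propagation strain is a recombination-deficient type, consistent with the need to keep the repeat-rich ITRs intact.

The payload sits between AAV2 inverted terminal repeats, which direct replication and packaging of the intervening DNA into capsids. The downstream ITR is annotated in full, whereas the upstream one is detected only as short fragments. This may reflect annotation or sequencing limits in this structured region. Per the construct name, the enhancer AiE0405m is placed upstream of a minimal beta-globin promoter. Neither element is called out in the feature table, but the unannotated stretch between the left ITR and the coding sequence is where they would lie. The minimal promoter has little activity alone, so cell-type specificity comes from the enhancer, which directly drives SYFP2, a rapidly maturing monomeric yellow fluorescent protein derived from Aequorea victoria. Downstream, WPRE3, a shortened woodchuck hepatitis post-transcriptional element annotated here as two WPRE fragments, boosts transcript stability and expression, and a bovine growth hormone polyadenylation signal terminates the message. The vector belongs to a suite of enhancer AAVs for genetic access to cortical cell types. It requires no recombinase, giving direct reporter expression in the targeted population.
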