Features (pLannotate 1.2.2; 14 found; start..end, strand, type, name):
     12..39      +  repeat_region  AAV2 ITR (fragment): inverted terminal repeat of adeno-associated virus serotype 2 inverted
     68..95      +  repeat_region  AAV2 ITR (fragment): inverted terminal repeat of adeno-associated virus serotype 2 inverted
    605..1321    +  CDS            SYFP2: SYFP2 is a basic (constitutively fluorescent) yellow fluorescent protein published in 2006, derived from Aequorea victoria. It is reported to be a very rapidly-maturing monomer with moderate acid sensitivity.
   1361..1518    +  misc_feature   WPRE (fragment): woodchuck hepatitis virus posttranscriptional regulatory element
   1524..1604    +  misc_feature   WPRE (fragment): woodchuck hepatitis virus posttranscriptional regulatory element
   1621..1732    +  polyA_signal   bGH poly(A) signal: bovine growth hormone polyadenylation signal
   1850..1990    +  repeat_region  AAV2 ITR: inverted terminal repeat of adeno-associated virus serotype 2 inverted
   1995..2046    -  misc_feature   bom (fragment): basis of mobility region from pBR322
   2065..2520    +  rep_origin     f1 ori (sequence partly withheld): f1 bacteriophage origin of replication; arrow indicates direction of (+) strand synthesis
   2521..2570    -  misc_feature   bom (fragment): basis of mobility region from pBR322
   2672..2707    -  CDS            rop (fragment): Rop protein, which maintains plasmids at low copy number; rop
   2802..2906    +  promoter       AmpR promoter: bla
   2907..3767    +  CDS            AmpR: β-lactamase; bla; confers resistance to ampicillin, carbenicillin, and related antibiotics
   3938..4526    +  rep_origin     ori: high-copy-number ColE1/pMB1/pBR322/pUC origin of replication
>Addgene plasmid #208155 | AiP12107 - pAAV-AiE0405m-minBglobin-SYFP2-WPRE3-BGHpA (Alias: CN2107) | addgene full sequence | sequence record 411011 | Addgene NGS Result
CCTGCAGGCAGCTGCGCGCTCGCTCGCTCACTGAGGCCGCCCGGGCGTCGGGCGACCTTTGGTCGCCCGG
CCTCAGTGAGCGAGCGAGCGCGCAGAGAGGGAGTGGCCAACTCCATCACTAGGGGTTCCTGCGGCCGCAC
GCGTTCCTCTGTGCAACCCTCTGCTCTGTCTGGTGTGATACACAGAGGTTCTACACAACTGGGCTATGAT
GGGACAAAACAAGGCTCCACTCATAGCAACTGCCTGCCCGCTCTGTGCATAAAGAAAGGGTTCTCTGTGT
TGTAGCATTCTTGCCTGTCAGCTGCTCAACAAACAGATGTTCATGTTCTGCTCAGAGTTCTGGCTACCCC
AGGTCCAGGCAAGGCACAGAGTAGTGGGGATAACTGCAGAGGAAGGGAGAAGGGGTGAGTTGGGCTTCCC
ATACTGCACACTTTTCCTTCCCCTGATGCTGTTTGAGAGTGAGCCTCACAGTTTCACCTCCAGCAGCCCA
GTGCAGCCAAGTTTAGAGCTCGGGCTGGGCATAAAAGTCAGGGCAGAGCCATCTATTGCTTACATTTGCT
TCTGGGATCCAGATCTTTCGAAGCTAGCGCTACCGGTCGCCACCATGGTGAGCAAGGGCGAGGAGCTGTT
CACCGGGGTGGTGCCCATCCTGGTCGAGCTGGACGGCGACGTAAACGGCCACAAGTTCAGCGTGTCCGGC
GAGGGCGAGGGCGATGCCACCTACGGCAAGCTGACCCTGAAGCTGATCTGCACCACCGGCAAGCTGCCCG
TGCCCTGGCCCACCCTCGTGACCACCCTGGGCTACGGCGTGCAGTGCTTCGCCCGCTACCCCGACCACAT
GAAGCAGCACGACTTCTTCAAGTCCGCCATGCCCGAAGGCTACGTCCAGGAGCGCACCATCTTCTTCAAG
GACGACGGCAACTACAAGACCCGCGCCGAGGTGAAGTTCGAGGGCGACACCCTGGTGAACCGCATCGAGC
TGAAGGGCATCGACTTCAAGGAGGACGGCAACATCCTGGGGCACAAGCTGGAGTACAACTACAACAGCCA
CAACGTCTATATCACCGCCGACAAGCAGAAGAACGGCATCAAGGCCAACTTCAAGATCCGCCACAACATC
GAGGACGGCGGCGTGCAGCTCGCCGACCACTACCAGCAGAACACCCCCATCGGCGACGGCCCCGTGCTGC
TGCCCGACAACCACTACCTGAGCTACCAGTCCAAGCTGAGCAAAGACCCCAACGAGAAGCGCGATCACAT
GGTCCTGCTGGAGTTCGTGACCGCCGCCGGGATCACTCTCGGCATGGACGAGCTGTACAAGTAAGTCGAC
GGCGCGCCGCGGCCGCGAATTCGATATCATAATCAACCTCTGGATTACAAAATTTGTGAAAGATTGACTG
GTATTCTTAACTATGTTGCTCCTTTTACGCTATGTGGATACGCTGCTTTAATGCCTTTGTATCATGCTAT
TGCTTCCCGTATGGCTTTCATTTTCTCCTCCTTGTATAAATCCTGGTTAGTTCTTGCCACGGCGGAACTC
ATCGCCGCCTGCCTTGCCCGCTGCTGGACAGGGGCTCGGCTGTTGGGCACTGACAATTCCGTGGCTCGAG
AGATCTTCGACTGTGCCTTCTAGTTGCCAGCCATCTGTTGTTTGCCCCTCCCCCGTGCCTTCCTTGACCC
TGGAAGGTGCCACTCCCACTGTCCTTTCCTAATAAAATGAGGAAATTGCATCGCATTGTCTGAGTAGGTG
TCATTCTATTCTGGGGGGTGGGGTGGGGCAGGACAGCAAGGGGGAGGATTGGGAAGACAATAGCAGGCAT
GAGATCTCACGTGCGGACCGAGCGGCCGCAGGAACCCCTAGTGATGGAGTTGGCCACTCCCTCTCTGCGC
GCTCGCTCGCTCACTGAGGCCGGGCGACCAAAGGTCGCCCGACGCCCGGGCTTTGCCCGGGCGGCCTCAG
TGAGCGAGCGAGCGCGCAGCTGCCTGCAGGGGCGCCTGATGCGGTATTTTCTCCTTACGCATCTGTGCGG
TATTTCACACCGCATA
[95 nt withheld, positions 2047-2141]
T
[46 nt withheld, positions 2143-2188]
C
[141 nt withheld, positions 2190-2330]
CCTTTGACGTTGGAGTCCACGTTCTTT
[37 nt withheld, positions 2358-2394]
ACTCTATCTCGGGCTATTCTTTTGATTTATAAGGGATTTTGCCGATTTCGGTCTATTGGTTAAAAAATGA
GCTGATTTAACAAAAATTTAACGCGAATTTTAACAAAATATTAACGTTTACAATTTTATGGTGCACTCTC
AGTACAATCTGCTCTGATGCCGCATAGTTAAGCCAGCCCCGACACCCGCCAACACCCGCTGACGCGCCCT
GACGGGCTTGTCTGCTCCCGGCATCCGCTTACAGACAAGCTGTGACCGTCTCCGGGAGCTGCATGTGTCA
GAGGTTTTCACCGTCATCACCGAAACGCGCGAGACGAAAGGGCCTCGTGATACGCCTATTTTTATAGGTT
AATGTCATGATAATAATGGTTTCTTAGACGTCAGGTGGCACTTTTCGGGGAAATGTGCGCGGAACCCCTA
TTTGTTTATTTTTCTAAATACATTCAAATATGTATCCGCTCATGAGACAATAACCCTGATAAATGCTTCA
ATAATATTGAAAAAGGAAGAGTATGAGTATTCAACATTTCCGTGTCGCCCTTATTCCCTTTTTTGCGGCA
TTTTGCCTTCCTGTTTTTGCTCACCCAGAAACGCTGGTGAAAGTAAAAGATGCTGAAGATCAGTTGGGTG
CACGAGTGGGTTACATCGAACTGGATCTCAACAGCGGTAAGATCCTTGAGAGTTTTCGCCCCGAAGAACG
TTTTCCAATGATGAGCACTTTTAAAGTTCTGCTATGTGGCGCGGTATTATCCCGTATTGACGCCGGGCAA
GAGCAACTCGGTCGCCGCATACACTATTCTCAGAATGACTTGGTTGAGTACTCACCAGTCACAGAAAAGC
ATCTTACGGATGGCATGACAGTAAGAGAATTATGCAGTGCTGCCATAACCATGAGTGATAACACTGCGGC
CAACTTACTTCTGACAACGATCGGAGGACCGAAGGAGCTAACCGCTTTTTTGCACAACATGGGGGATCAT
GTAACTCGCCTTGATCGTTGGGAACCGGAGCTGAATGAAGCCATACCAAACGACGAGCGTGACACCACGA
TGCCTGTAGCAATGGCAACAACGTTGCGCAAACTATTAACTGGCGAACTACTTACTCTAGCTTCCCGGCA
ACAATTAATAGACTGGATGGAGGCGGATAAAGTTGCAGGACCACTTCTGCGCTCGGCCCTTCCGGCTGGC
TGGTTTATTGCTGATAAATCTGGAGCCGGTGAGCGTGGGTCTCGCGGTATCATTGCAGCACTGGGGCCAG
ATGGTAAGCCCTCCCGTATCGTAGTTATCTACACGACGGGGAGTCAGGCAACTATGGATGAACGAAATAG
ACAGATCGCTGAGATAGGTGCCTCACTGATTAAGCATTGGTAACTGTCAGACCAAGTTTACTCATATATA
CTTTAGATTGATTTAAAACTTCATTTTTAATTTAAAAGGATCTAGGTGAAGATCCTTTTTGATAATCTCA
TGACCAAAATCCCTTAACGTGAGTTTTCGTTCCACTGAGCGTCAGACCCCGTAGAAAAGATCAAAGGATC
TTCTTGAGATCCTTTTTTTCTGCGCGTAATCTGCTGCTTGCAAACAAAAAAACCACCGCTACCAGCGGTG
GTTTGTTTGCCGGATCAAGAGCTACCAACTCTTTTTCCGAAGGTAACTGGCTTCAGCAGAGCGCAGATAC
CAAATACTGTTCTTCTAGTGTAGCCGTAGTTAGGCCACCACTTCAAGAACTCTGTAGCACCGCCTACATA
CCTCGCTCTGCTAATCCTGTTACCAGTGGCTGCTGCCAGTGGCGATAAGTCGTGTCTTACCGGGTTGGAC
TCAAGACGATAGTTACCGGATAAGGCGCAGCGGTCGGGCTGAACGGGGGGTTCGTGCACACAGCCCAGCT
TGGAGCGAACGACCTACACCGAACTGAGATACCTACAGCGTGAGCTATGAGAAAGCGCCACGCTTCCCGA
AGGGAGAAAGGCGGACAGGTATCCGGTAAGCGGCAGGGTCGGAACAGGAGAGCGCACGAGGGAGCTTCCA
GGGGGAAACGCCTGGTATCTTTATAGTCCTGTCGGGTTTCGCCACCTCTGACTTGAGCGTCGATTTTTGT
GATGCTCGTCAGGGGGGCGGAGCCTATGGAAAAACGCCAGCAACGCGGCCTTTTTACGGTTCCTGGCCTT
TTGCTGGCCTTTTGCTCACATGT
